>Addgene plasmid #19559 | pcDNA5/FRT/TO HIS DNAJB9 | depositor full sequence | sequence record 9195 | Author sequence
GACGGATCGGGAGATCTCCCGATCCCCTATGGTGCACTCTCAGTACAATCTGCTCTGATGCCGCATAGTT
AAGCCAGTATCTGCTCCCTGCTTGTGTGTTGGAGGTCGCTGAGTAGTGCGCGAGCAAAATTTAAGCTACA
ACAAGGCAAGGCTTGACCGACAATTGCATGAAGAATCTGCTTAGGGTTAGGCGTTTTGCGCTGCTTCGCG
ATGTACGGGCCAGATATACGCGTTGACATTGATTATTGACTAGTTATTAATAGTAATCAATTACGGGGTC
ATTAGTTCATAGCCCATATATGGAGTTCCGCGTTACATAACTTACGGTAAATGGCCCGCCTGGCTGACCG
CCCAACGACCCCCGCCCATTGACGTCAATAATGACGTATGTTCCCATAGTAACGCCAATAGGGACTTTCC
ATTGACGTCAATGGGTGGAGTATTTACGGTAAACTGCCCACTTGGCAGTACATCAAGTGTATCATATGCC
AAGTACGCCCCCTATTGACGTCAATGACGGTAAATGGCCCGCCTGGCATTATGCCCAGTACATGACCTTA
TGGGACTTTCCTACTTGGCAGTACATCTACGTATTAGTCATCGCTATTACCATGGTGATGCGGTTTTGGC
AGTACATCAATGGGCGTGGATAGCGGTTTGACTCACGGGGATTTCCAAGTCTCCACCCCATTGACGTCAA
TGGGAGTTTGTTTTGGCACCAAAATCAACGGGACTTTCCAAAATGTCGTAACAACTCCGCCCCATTGACG
CAAATGGGCGGTAGGCGTGTACGGTGGGAGGTCTATATAAGCAGAGCTCTCCCTATCAGTGATAGAGATC
TCCCTATCAGTGATAGAGATCGTCGACGAGCTCGTTTAGTGAACCGTCAGATCGCCTGGAGACGCCATCC
ACGCTGTTTTGACCTCCATAGAAGACACCGGGACCGATCCAGCCTCCGGACTCTAGCGTTTAAACTTAAG
CTTCTGCAGACCATGCATCATCACCATCACCATGGATCCACTAGTCCAGTGTGGTGGAATTCTGCAGATA
TCCAGCACAGTGGCGGCCGCACCATGGCTACTCCCCAGTCAATTTTCATCTTTGCAATCTGCATTTTAAT
GATAACAGAATTAATTCTGGCCTCAAAAAGCTACTATGATATCTTAGGTGTGCCAAAATCGGCATCAGAG
CGCCAAATCAAGAAGGCCTTTCACAAGTTGGCCATGAAGTACCACCCTGACAAAAATAAGAGCCCGGATG
CTGAAGCAAAATTCAGAGAGATTGCAGAAGCATATGAAACACTCTCAGATGCTAATAGACGAAAAGAGTA
TGATACACTTGGACACAGTGCTTTTACTAGTGGTAAAGGACAAAGAGGTAGTGGAAGTTCTTTTGAGCAG
TCATTTAACTTCAATTTTGATGACTTATTTAAAGACTTTGGCTTTTTTGGTCAAAACCAAAACACTGGAT
CCAAGAAGCGTTTTGAAAATCATTTCCAGACACGCCAGGATGGTGGTTCCAGTAGACAAAGGCATCATTT
CCAAGAATTTTCTTTTGGAGGTGGATTATTTGATGACATGTTTGAAGATATGGAGAAAATGTTTTCTTTT
AGTGGTTTTGACTCTACCAATCAGCATACAGTACAGACTGAAAATAGATTTCATGGATCTAGCAAGCACT
GCAGGACTGTCACTCAACGAAGAGGAAATATGGTTACTACATACACTGACTGTTCAGGACAGTAGGGGCC
CGTTTAAACCCGCTGATCAGCCTCGACTGTGCCTTCTAGTTGCCAGCCATCTGTTGTTTGCCCCTCCCCC
GTGCCTTCCTTGACCCTGGAAGGTGCCACTCCCACTGTCCTTTCCTAATAAAATGAGGAAATTGCATCGC
ATTGTCTGAGTAGGTGTCATTCTATTCTGGGGGGTGGGGTGGGGCAGGACAGCAAGGGGGAGGATTGGGA
AGACAATAGCAGGCATGCTGGGGATGCGGTGGGCTCTATGGCTTCTGAGGCGGAAAGAACCAGCTGGGGC
TCTAGGGGGTATCCCC
[124 nt withheld, positions 2047-2170]
C
[91 nt withheld, positions 2172-2262]
AGGGTGATGGTTCACGTACCTAGAAGTTCCTATTCCGAAGTTCCTATTCTCTAGAAAGTATAGGAACTTC
CTTGGCCAAAAAGCCTGAACTCACCGCGACGTCTGTCGAGAAGTTTCTGATCGAAAAGTTCGACAGCGTC
TCCGACCTGATGCAGCTCTCGGAGGGCGAAGAATCTCGTGCTTTCAGCTTCGATGTAGGAGGGCGTGGAT
ATGTCCTGCGGGTAAATAGCTGCGCCGATGGTTTCTACAAAGATCGTTATGTTTATCGGCACTTTGCATC
GGCCGCGCTCCCGATTCCGGAAGTGCTTGACATTGGGGAATTCAGCGAGAGCCTGACCTATTGCATCTCC
CGCCGTGCACAGGGTGTCACGTTGCAAGACCTGCCTGAAACCGAACTGCCCGCTGTTCTGCAGCCGGTCG
CGGAGGCCATGGATGCGATCGCTGCGGCCGATCTTAGCCAGACGAGCGGGTTCGGCCCATTCGGACCGCA
AGGAATCGGTCAATACACTACATGGCGTGATTTCATATGCGCGATTGCTGATCCCCATGTGTATCACTGG
CAAACTGTGATGGACGACACCGTCAGTGCGTCCGTCGCGCAGGCTCTCGATGAGCTGATGCTTTGGGCCG
AGGACTGCCCCGAAGTCCGGCACCTCGTGCACGCGGATTTCGGCTCCAACAATGTCCTGACGGACAATGG
CCGCATAACAGCGGTCATTGACTGGAGCGAGGCGATGTTCGGGGATTCCCAATACGAGGTCGCCAACATC
TTCTTCTGGAGGCCGTGGTTGGCTTGTATGGAGCAGCAGACGCGCTACTTCGAGCGGAGGCATCCGGAGC
TTGCAGGATCGCCGCGGCTCCGGGCGTATATGCTCCGCATTGGTCTTGACCAACTCTATCAGAGCTTGGT
TGACGGCAATTTCGATGATGCAGCTTGGGCGCAGGGTCGATGCGACGCAATCGTCCGATCCGGAGCCGGG
ACTGTCGGGCGTACACAAATCGCCCGCAGAAGCGCGGCCGTCTGGACCGATGGCTGTGTAGAAGTACTCG
CCGATAGTGGAAACCGACGCCCCAGCACTCGTCCGAGGGCAAAGGAATAGCACGTACTACGAGATTTCGA
TTCCACCGCCGCCTTCTATGAAAGGTTGGGCTTCGGAATCGTTTTCCGGGACGCCGGCTGGATGATCCTC
CAGCGCGGGGATCTCATGCTGGAGTTCTTCGCCCACCCCAACTTGTTTATTGCAGCTTATAATGGTTACA
AATAAAGCAATAGCATCACAAATTTCACAAATAAAGCATTTTTTTCACTGCATTCTAGTTGTGGTTTGTC
CAAACTCATCAATGTATCTTATCATGTCTGTATACCGTCGACCTCTAGCTAGAGCTTGGCGTAATCATGG
TCATAGCTGTTTCCTGTGTGAAATTGTTATCCGCTCACAATTCCACACAACATACGAGCCGGAAGCATAA
AGTGTAAAGCCTGGGGTGCCTAATGAGTGAGCTAACTCACATTAATTGCGTTGCGCTCACTGCCCGCTTT
CCAGTCGGGAAACCTGTCGTGCCAGCTGCATTAATGAATCGGCCAACGCGCGGGGAGAGGCGGTTTGCGT
ATTGGGCGCTCTTCCGCTTCCTCGCTCACTGACTCGCTGCGCTCGGTCGTTCGGCTGCGGCGAGCGGTAT
CAGCTCACTCAAAGGCGGTAATACGGTTATCCACAGAATCAGGGGATAACGCAGGAAAGAACATGTGAGC
AAAAGGCCAGCAAAAGGCCAGGAACCGTAAAAAGGCCGCGTTGCTGGCGTTTTTCCATAGGCTCCGCCCC
CCTGACGAGCATCACAAAAATCGACGCTCAAGTCAGAGGTGGCGAAACCCGACAGGACTATAAAGATACC
AGGCGTTTCCCCCTGGAAGCTCCCTCGTGCGCTCTCCTGTTCCGACCCTGCCGCTTACCGGATACCTGTC
CGCCTTTCTCCCTTCGGGAAGCGTGGCGCTTTCTCATAGCTCACGCTGTAGGTATCTCAGTTCGGTGTAG
GTCGTTCGCTCCAAGCTGGGCTGTGTGCACGAACCCCCCGTTCAGCCCGACCGCTGCGCCTTATCCGGTA
ACTATCGTCTTGAGTCCAACCCGGTAAGACACGACTTATCGCCACTGGCAGCAGCCACTGGTAACAGGAT
TAGCAGAGCGAGGTATGTAGGCGGTGCTACAGAGTTCTTGAAGTGGTGGCCTAACTACGGCTACACTAGA
AGAACAGTATTTGGTATCTGCGCTCTGCTGAAGCCAGTTACCTTCGGAAAAAGAGTTGGTAGCTCTTGAT
CCGGCAAACAAACCACCGCTGGTAGCGGTGGTTTTTTTGTTTGCAAGCAGCAGATTACGCGCAGAAAAAA
AGGATCTCAAGAAGATCCTTTGATCTTTTCTACGGGGTCTGACGCTCAGTGGAACGAAAACTCACGTTAA
GGGATTTTGGTCATGAGATTATCAAAAAGGATCTTCACCTAGATCCTTTTAAATTAAAAATGAAGTTTTA
AATCAATCTAAAGTATATATGAGTAAACTTGGTCTGACAGTTACCAATGCTTAATCAGTGAGGCACCTAT
CTCAGCGATCTGTCTATTTCGTTCATCCATAGTTGCCTGACTCCCCGTCGTGTAGATAACTACGATACGG
GAGGGCTTACCATCTGGCCCCAGTGCTGCAATGATACCGCGAGACCCACGCTCACCGGCTCCAGATTTAT
CAGCAATAAACCAGCCAGCCGGAAGGGCCGAGCGCAGAAGTGGTCCTGCAACTTTATCCGCCTCCATCCA
GTCTATTAATTGTTGCCGGGAAGCTAGAGTAAGTAGTTCGCCAGTTAATAGTTTGCGCAACGTTGTTGCC
ATTGCTACAGGCATCGTGGTGTCACGCTCGTCGTTTGGTATGGCTTCATTCAGCTCCGGTTCCCAACGAT
CAAGGCGAGTTACATGATCCCCCATGTTGTGCAAAAAAGCGGTTAGCTCCTTCGGTCCTCCGATCGTTGT
CAGAAGTAAGTTGGCCGCAGTGTTATCACTCATGGTTATGGCAGCACTGCATAATTCTCTTACTGTCATG
CCATCCGTAAGATGCTTTTCTGTGACTGGTGAGTACTCAACCAAGTCATTCTGAGAATAGTGTATGCGGC
GACCGAGTTGCTCTTGCCCGGCGTCAATACGGGATAATACCGCGCCACATAGCAGAACTTTAAAAGTGCT
CATCATTGGAAAACGTTCTTCGGGGCGAAAACTCTCAAGGATCTTACCGCTGTTGAGATCCAGTTCGATG
TAACCCACTCGTGCACCCAACTGATCTTCAGCATCTTTTACTTTCACCAGCGTTTCTGGGTGAGCAAAAA
CAGGAAGGCAAAATGCCGCAAAAAAGGGAATAAGGGCGACACGGAAATGTTGAATACTCATACTCTTCCT
TTTTCAATATTATTGAAGCATTTATCAGGGTTATTGTCTCATGAGCGGATACATATTTGAATGTATTTAG
AAAAATAAACAAATAGGGGTTCCGCGCACATTTCCCCGAAAAGTGCCACCTGACGTC
Features (pLannotate 1.2.2; 21 found; start..end, strand, type, name):
     28..80      -  misc_feature   bom (fragment): basis of mobility region from pBR322
    235..614     +  enhancer       CMV enhancer: human cytomegalovirus immediate early enhancer
    615..818     +  promoter       CMV promoter: human cytomegalovirus (CMV) immediate early promoter
    820..839     +  promoter       PLtetO-1 promoter (fragment): modified phage lambda PL promoter with tet operator sites (Lutz and Bujard, 1997)
    841..860     +  promoter       PLtetO-1 promoter (fragment): modified phage lambda PL promoter with tet operator sites (Lutz and Bujard, 1997)
    868..901     +  promoter       TRE3GV promoter (fragment): 3rd-generation Tet-responsive promoter that can be activated by binding of Tet-On® 3G, optimized for retroviral and lentiviral vectors
   1074..1742    +  CDS            DNAJB9: DNJB9_HUMAN - Also known as MDG1 From Homo sapiens (Human).
   1777..2001    +  polyA_signal   bGH poly(A) signal: bovine growth hormone polyadenylation signal
   2005..2026    +  promoter       SV40 promoter (fragment): SV40 enhancer and early promoter
   2047..2280    +  rep_origin     f1 ori (fragment) (sequence partly withheld): f1 bacteriophage origin of replication; arrow indicates direction of (+) strand synthesis
   2285..2332    +  protein_bind   FRT: FLP-mediated recombination occurs in the 8-bp core sequence TCTAGAAA (Turan and Bode, 2011). FLP recombinase from the Saccharomyces cerevisiae 2μ plasmid
   2340..3362    +  CDS            HygR: aminoglycoside phosphotransferase from E. coli; aph(4)-Ia; confers resistance to hygromycin
   3372..3497    +  CDS            ble (fragment): BLE_KLEPN - Experimental evidence at protein level: Swiss-Prot protein existence level 1. Binding protein with a strong affinity to the bleomycin family of antibiotics. Binds to CL990; an antimitotic-antibiotic compound. From Klebsiella pneumoniae.
   3492..3613    +  polyA_signal   SV40 poly(A) signal: SV40 polyadenylation signal
   3686..3702    -  protein_bind   lac operator: The lac repressor binds to the lac operator to inhibit transcription in E. coli. This inhibition can be relieved by adding lactose or isopropyl-β-D-thiogalactopyranoside (IPTG). lac repressor encoded by lacI
   3710..3740    -  promoter       lac promoter: promoter for the E. coli lac operon
   3755..3776    -  protein_bind   CAP binding site: CAP binding activates transcription in the presence of cAMP. E. coli catabolite activator protein
   3789..3881    -  CDS            lacI (fragment): lac repressor; lacI; The lac repressor binds to the lac operator to inhibit transcription in E. coli. This inhibition can be relieved by adding lactose or isopropyl-β-D-thiogalactopyranoside (IPTG).
   4064..4652    -  rep_origin     ori: high-copy-number ColE1/pMB1/pBR322/pUC origin of replication
   4823..5683    -  CDS            AmpR: β-lactamase; bla; confers resistance to ampicillin, carbenicillin, and related antibiotics
   5684..5788    -  promoter       AmpR promoter: bla
