[The description below was written by a language model from this plasmid's Addgene catalogue record and pLannotate feature annotations shown in this document.]
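Description:
pcDNA5/FRT/TO HIS DNAJB9 is a mammalian expression plasmid built on the Invitrogen pcDNA5/FRT/TO backbone. It carries the human DNAJB9 coding sequence (also known as ERdj4 or MDG1), a member of the HSP40/DnaJ subfamily B co-chaperones. In bacteria it is maintained as a high-copy plasmid through a ColE1/pUC-type origin and selected with ampicillin via the β-lactamase gene. Fragments of an f1 origin and of lac regulatory sequence are also annotated as backbone remnants.

The insert was cloned between NotI and ApaI sites downstream of the CMV immediate-early enhancer and promoter. The promoter is followed directly by short tet operator-like sequences, which the annotation tool labels as PLtetO-1 and TRE3GV fragments. This corresponds to the "TO" arrangement, in which transcription is repressed in cells expressing the Tet repressor and induced by tetracycline or doxycycline. In cells lacking the repressor, expression is constitutive. A His tag supplied by the backbone is fused to the N-terminus of DNAJB9, although it is not annotated separately in the feature table. The transcript ends at the bGH polyadenylation signal.

Downstream lies an FRT site directly ahead of a hygromycin resistance gene that has an SV40 poly(A) signal but no annotated promoter of its own. This layout lets FLP recombinase integrate the plasmid into a genomic FRT site in a suitable host line, so hygromycin resistance is expected only after correct integration, giving isogenic stable lines.

The plasmid belongs to a human HSPH/HSPA/DNAJ chaperone expression library. The depositor notes that inserts were amplified from pooled reference RNA from multiple cell lines and were verified only for gene identity. Polymorphisms with possible functional consequences therefore cannot be excluded.
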