Addgene plasmid #19559: pcDNA5/FRT/TO HIS DNAJB9
Depositing lab: Harm Kampinga. Publication: Computational analysis of the human HSPH/HSPA/DNAJ family and cloning of a human HSPH/HSPA/DNAJ expression library. Hageman J, Kampinga HH. Cell Stress Chaperones. 2009 Jan;14(1):1-21. doi: 10.1007/s12192-008-0060-2. Epub 2008 Aug 7. PubMed 18686016.
Backbone
  Vector backbone: pcDNA5/FRT/TO
  Backbone manufacturer: Invitrogen
  Backbone size w/o insert (bp): 5137
  Vector type: Mammalian Expression
  Selectable markers: Hygromycin
Growth in bacteria
  Bacterial resistance: Ampicillin, 100 μg/mL
  Growth temperature: 37°C
  Growth strain: DH5alpha
  Copy number: High Copy
Gene/Insert
  Gene/Insert name: DnaJ (Hsp40) homolog, subfamily B, member 9 (alt names: DNAJB9; MDG1; ERdj4; MST049; MSTP049; DKFZp564F1862)
  Species: H. sapiens (human)
  Insert size (bp): 752
  Entrez Gene: DNAJB9 (a.k.a. ERdj4, MDG-1, MDG1, MST049, MSTP049)
  Tag / fusion protein: His (N terminal on backbone)
  Cloning method: Restriction Enzyme; 5′ cloning site NotI (not destroyed); 3′ cloning site ApaI (not destroyed)
  Sequencing primers: 5′ LNCX; 3′ BGH-rev
Terms and licenses: Academic/Nonprofit Terms; Industry Terms: Not Available to Industry
Depositor comments: Part of the HSP40 gene family Disclaimer: For cloning the various HSP genes, the Stratagene reference RNA for cDNA synthesis was used and genes were amplified from this mixture that originates from 10 different cell lines from different somatic origin and ultimately coming from 10 different individuals. This strategy was used to maximize the chance for the presence of individual HSP transcripts. Users must be aware that this mixture thus represents 20 complete haploid genomes, meaning that for each individual gene there might be polymorphisms that could potentially have functional consequences. The library was sequence verified only for the presence of the correct gene.
How to cite: pcDNA5/FRT/TO HIS DNAJB9 was a gift from Harm Kampinga (Addgene plasmid # 19559 ; http://n2t.net/addgene:19559 ; RRID:Addgene_19559)
