>Addgene plasmid #19559 | pcDNA5/FRT/TO HIS DNAJB9 | addgene partial sequence | sequence record 25336 | 19559 with LNCX
TCCNGCTGTTTTGACCTCCATAGAAGACACCGGGACCGATCCAGCCTCCGGACTCTAGCGTTTAAACTTA
AGCTTCTGCAGACCATGCATCATCACCATCACCATGGATCCACCATGGCTAACGTGGCTGACACGAAGCT
GTACGACATCCTGGGCGTCCCGCCCGGCGCCAGCGAGAACGAGCTGAAGAAGGCATACAGAAAGTTAGCC
AAGGAATATCATCCTGATAAGAATCCAAATGCAGGAGACAAATTTAAAGAAATAAGTTTTGCATATGAAG
TACTATCAAATCCTGAGAAGCGTGAGTTATATGACAGATACGGAGAGCAAGGTCTTCGGGAAGGCAGCGG
CGGAGGTGGTGGCATGGATGATATTTTCTCTCACATTTTTGGTGGGGGATTGTTCGGCTTCATGGGCAAT
CAGAGTAGAAGTCGAAATGGCAGAAGAAGAGGAGAGGACATGATGCATCCACTCAAAGTATCTTTAGAAG
ATCTGTATAATGGCAAGACAACCAAACTACAACTTAGCAAGAATGTGCTCTGTAGTGCATGCAGTGGCCA
AGGCGGAAAGTCTGGAGCTGTCCAAAAGTGTAGTGCTTGTCGAGGTCGAGGTGTGCGCATCATGATCAGA
CAGCTGGCTCCAGGGATGGTACAACAGATGCAGTCTGTGTGCTCTGATTGTAATGGAGAAGGAGAGGTAA
TTAATGAAAAAGACCGCTGTAAAAAATGTGAAGGGAAGAANNNGATTAAAGAAGTCAAGATTCTTGAAGT
CCACGTAGACAAAGGCATGAAACATGGNCAGAGANTACATTCACTGGGGAAGCAGACCNNNCCCAGGAGN
GGNNCCCNGNANACATT
